Addgene plasmid #157335: pD649-HAsp-SIGLEC9-COMP5AP-AviTag-9xHis
Purpose: Mammalian expression of cell-surface protein extracellular domain fused to COMP5AP-AviTag-9xHis. Protein is secreted from cells.
Depositing lab: Chris Garcia. Depositing organization: Stanford University. Publication: A Human IgSF Cell-Surface Interactome Reveals a Complex Network of Protein-Protein Interactions. Wojtowicz WM, Vielmetter J, Fernandes RA, Siepe DH, Eastman CL, Chisholm GB, Cox S, Klock H, Anderson PW, Rue SM, Miller JJ, Glaser SM, Bragstad ML, Vance J, Lam AW, Lesley SA, Zinn K, Garcia KC. Cell. 2020 Aug 20;182(4):1027-1043.e17. doi: 10.1016/j.cell.2020.07.025. PubMed 32822567.
Backbone
  Vector backbone: pD649
  Backbone size w/o insert (bp): 7153
  Vector type: Mammalian Expression
Growth in bacteria
  Bacterial resistance: Ampicillin, 100 μg/mL
  Growth temperature: 37°C
  Growth strain: DH5alpha
  Copy number: High Copy
Gene/Insert
  Gene/Insert name: SIGLEC9 (alt name: SIGL9)
  Species: H. sapiens (human)
  Insert size (bp): 993
  Entrez Gene: SIGLEC9 (a.k.a. CD329, CDw329, FOAP-9, OBBP-LIKE, siglec-9)
  Promoter: CMV/SP6
  Tag / fusion protein: COMP5AP-AviTag-9xHis (C terminal on backbone)
  Cloning method: Restriction Enzyme; 5′ cloning site GCGGCCGC (not destroyed); 3′ cloning site GGCGCGCC (not destroyed)
  Sequencing primers: 5′ ATTTAGGTGACACTATAG; 3′ CGTCGCACTCCATCACGGTG
Resource information
  A portion of this plasmid was derived from a plasmid made by: synthesis by ThermoFisher
Terms and licenses: Academic/Nonprofit Terms; Industry Terms: Not Available to Industry
Depositor comments: Some plasmids in this collection may have an IS4-like element ISVsa5 family transposase upstream of the CMV promoter.
How to cite: pD649-HAsp-SIGLEC9-COMP5AP-AviTag-9xHis was a gift from Chris Garcia (Addgene plasmid # 157335 ; http://n2t.net/addgene:157335 ; RRID:Addgene_157335)
