[The description below was written by a language model from this plasmid's Addgene catalogue record and pLannotate feature annotations shown in this document.]
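Description:
pD649-HAsp-SIGLEC9-COMP5AP-AviTag-9xHis is a mammalian expression plasmid built on the pD649 backbone for producing the extracellular domain of human SIGLEC9 (CD329), a sialic-acid-binding immunoglobulin-superfamily receptor, as a secreted, multimerised fusion protein. In bacteria it is maintained by a high-copy ColE1/pUC-type origin and selected with ampicillin through the β-lactamase gene. The annotation also picks up short remnants of KanR, lacZα, an rrnB terminator and an f1 origin, which appear to be backbone vestiges rather than functional parts. The depositor notes that some plasmids in this collection may carry an IS4-like transposase insertion upstream of the CMV promoter; no such element is annotated in this feature table.

Expression is driven by the CMV enhancer and immediate-early promoter, followed by a CMV intron A fragment and an SP6 promoter that also serves as a sequencing primer site. The open reading frame begins with a signal peptide (named HAsp in the construct, though the annotation tool matched a fragment to an immunoglobulin heavy-chain leader) that directs secretion. The SIGLEC9 ectodomain, of roughly 1 kb, sits between retained NotI and AscI sites and is joined in frame to a backbone-encoded C-terminal module. That module comprises the coiled-coil region of rat cartilage oligomeric matrix protein, which pentamerises the fusion to raise binding avidity, and human placental alkaline phosphatase as an enzymatic reporter. It ends with an AviTag for site-specific biotinylation and a polyhistidine tag for purification (9xHis by name, annotated as 8xHis), and a bGH polyadenylation signal terminates the transcript. A separate SV40/EM7-driven puromycin resistance cassette with an SV40 poly(A) signal could allow selection in mammalian cells. The construct belongs to a collection used to map extracellular protein–protein interactions among human IgSF cell-surface proteins.
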