Features (pLannotate 1.2.2; 24 found; start..end, strand, type, name):
    119..143     -  CDS            KanR (fragment): aminoglycoside phosphotransferase; aph(3')-Ia; confers resistance to kanamycin
    254..842     +  rep_origin     ori: high-copy-number ColE1/pMB1/pBR322/pUC origin of replication
   1067..1084    +  terminator     rrnB T2 terminator (fragment): transcription terminator T2 from the E. coli rrnB gene
   1109..1128    -  CDS            lacZα (fragment): LacZα fragment of β-galactosidase; lacZ fragment
   1584..1600    +  protein_bind   lac operator: The lac repressor binds to the lac operator to inhibit transcription in E. coli. This inhibition can be relieved by adding lactose or isopropyl-β-D-thiogalactopyranoside (IPTG). lac repressor encoded by lacI
   1843..2146    +  enhancer       CMV enhancer: human cytomegalovirus immediate early enhancer
   2147..2350    +  promoter       CMV promoter: human cytomegalovirus (CMV) immediate early promoter
   2486..2529    +  intron         CMV intron (fragment): modified intron A from human cytomegalovirus
   2581..2599    +  promoter       SP6 promoter: promoter for bacteriophage SP6 RNA polymerase
   2603..2640    +  CDS            IgH signal sequence (fragment): signal sequence from the mouse immunoglobulin heavy chain variable region
   2740..3741    +  CDS            SIGLEC9 (fragment): SIGL9_HUMAN - Experimental evidence at protein level: Swiss-Prot protein existence level 1. Putative adhesion molecule that mediates sialic-acid dependent binding to cells. Preferentially binds to alpha-2,3- or alpha-2,6-linked sialic acid. The sialic acid recognition site may be masked by cis interactions with sialic acids on the same cell surface. From Homo sapiens (Human).
   3838..4017    +  CDS            Comp (fragment): COMP_RAT - Experimental evidence at protein level: Swiss-Prot protein existence level 1. May play a role in the structural integrity of cartilage via its interaction with other extracellular matrix proteins such as the collagens and fibronectin. Can mediate the interaction of chondrocytes with the cartilage extracellular matrix through interaction with cell surface integrin receptors. Could play a role in the pathogenesis of osteoarthritis. Potent suppressor of apoptosis in both primary chondrocytes and transformed cells. Suppresses apoptosis by blocking the activation of caspase-3 and by indu
   4005..5457    +  CDS            SEAP (fragment): secreted alkaline phosphatase from human placenta The natural enzyme has a C-terminal transmembrane sequence that is replaced by a GPI anchor.
   5482..5523    +  CDS            AviTag™ (fragment): peptide tag that allows for enzymatic biotinylation
   5527..5550    +  CDS            8xHis: 8xHis affinity tag
   5696..5807    +  polyA_signal   bGH poly(A) signal: bovine growth hormone polyadenylation signal
   5808..5916    +  rep_origin     f1 ori (fragment): f1 bacteriophage origin of replication; arrow indicates direction of (+) strand synthesis
   5930..6259    +  promoter       SV40 promoter: SV40 enhancer and early promoter
   6307..6354    +  promoter       EM7 promoter: synthetic bacterial promoter&nbsp
   6373..6972    +  CDS            PuroR (fragment): puromycin N-acetyltransferase; pac from Streptomyces; confers resistance to puromycin
   6982..7107    +  CDS            ble (fragment): BLE_KLEPN - Experimental evidence at protein level: Swiss-Prot protein existence level 1. Binding protein with a strong affinity to the bleomycin family of antibiotics. Binds to CL990; an antimitotic-antibiotic compound. From Klebsiella pneumoniae.
   7102..7223    +  polyA_signal   SV40 poly(A) signal: SV40 polyadenylation signal
   7276..8136    -  CDS            AmpR: β-lactamase; bla; confers resistance to ampicillin, carbenicillin, and related antibiotics
   8139..89      -  promoter       AmpR promoter (fragment) (across the origin): bla
>Addgene plasmid #157335 | pD649-HAsp-SIGLEC9-COMP5AP-AviTag-9xHis | depositor full sequence | sequence record 303779 | Full Sequence
TTTCAATATTATTGAAGCATTTATCAGGGTTATTGTCTCATGAGCGGATACATATTTGAATGTATTTAGA
AAAATAAACAAATAGGGGTCAGTGTTACAACCAATTAACCAATTCTGAACATTATCGCGAGCCCATTTAT
ACCTGAATATGGCTCATAACACCCCTTGCTCATGACCAAAATCCCTTAACGTGAGTTACGCGCGCGTCGT
TCCACTGAGCGTCAGACCCCGTAGAAAAGATCAAAGGATCTTCTTGAGATCCTTTTTTTCTGCGCGTAAT
CTGCTGCTTGCAAACAAAAAAACCACCGCTACCAGCGGTGGTTTGTTTGCCGGATCAAGAGCTACCAACT
CTTTTTCCGAAGGTAACTGGCTTCAGCAGAGCGCAGATACCAAATACTGTTCTTCTAGTGTAGCCGTAGT
TAGCCCACCACTTCAAGAACTCTGTAGCACCGCCTACATACCTCGCTCTGCTAATCCTGTTACCAGTGGC
TGCTGCCAGTGGCGATAAGTCGTGTCTTACCGGGTTGGACTCAAGACGATAGTTACCGGATAAGGCGCAG
CGGTCGGGCTGAACGGGGGGTTCGTGCACACAGCCCAGCTTGGAGCGAACGACCTACACCGAACTGAGAT
ACCTACAGCGTGAGCTATGAGAAAGCGCCACGCTTCCCGAAGGGAGAAAGGCGGACAGGTATCCGGTAAG
CGGCAGGGTCGGAACAGGAGAGCGCACGAGGGAGCTTCCAGGGGGAAACGCCTGGTATCTTTATAGTCCT
GTCGGGTTTCGCCACCTCTGACTTGAGCGTCGATTTTTGTGATGCTCGTCAGGGGGGCGGAGCCTATGGA
AAAACGCCAGCAACGCGGCCTTTTTACGGTTCCTGGCCTTTTGCTGGCCTTTTGCTCACATGTTCTTTCC
TGCGTTATCCCCTGATTCTGTGGATAACCGTATTACCGCCTTTGAGTGAGCTGATACCGCTCGCCGCAGC
CGAACGACCGAGCGCAGCGAGTCAGTGAGCGAGGAAGCGGAAGGCGAGAGTAGGGAACTGCCAGGCATCA
AACTAAGCAGAAGGCCCCTGACGGATGGCCTTTTTGCGTTTCTACAAACTCTTTCTGTGTTGTAAAACGA
CGGCCAGTCTTAAGCTCGGGCCCCCTGGGCGGTTCTGATAACGAGTAATCGTTAATCCGCAAATAACGTA
AAAACCCGCTTCGGCGGGTTTTTTTATGGGGGGAGTTTAGGGAAAGAGCATTTGTCAGAATATTTAAGGG
CGCCTGTCACTTTGCTTGATATATGAGAATTATTTAACCTTATAAATGAGAAAAAAGCAACGCACTTTAA
ATAAGATACGTTGCTTTTTCGATTGATGAACACCTATAATTAAACTATTCATCTATTATTTATGATTTTT
TGTATATACAATATTTCTAGTTTGTTAAAGAGAATTAAGAAAATAAATCTCGAAAATAATAAAGGGAAAA
TCAGTTTTTGATATCAAAATTATACATGTCAACGATAATACAAAATATAATACAAACTATAAGATGTTAT
CAGTATTTATTATCATTTAGAATAAATTTTGTGTCGCCCTTAATTGTGAGCGGATAACAATTACGAGCTT
CATGCACAGTGGCGTTGACTCAATATTGGCCATTAGCCATATTATTCATTGGTTATATAGCATAAATCAA
TATTGGCTATTGGCCATTGCATACGTTGTATCTATATCATAATATGTACATTTATATTGGCTCATGTCCA
ATATGACCGCCATGTTGGCATTGATTATTGACTAGTTATTAATAGTAATCAATTACGGGGTCATTAGTTC
ATAGCCCATATATGGAGTTCCGCGTTACATAACTTACGGTAAATGGCCCGCCTGGCTGACCGCCCAACGA
CCCCCGCCCATTGACGTCAATAATGACGTATGTTCCCATAGTAACGCCAATAGGGACTTTCCATTGACGT
CAATGGGTGGAGTATTTACGGTAAACTGCCCACTTGGCAGTACATCAAGTGTATCATATGCCAAGTACGC
CCCCTATTGACGTCAATGACGGTAAATGGCCCGCCTGGCATTATGCCCAGTACATGACCTTATGGGACTT
TCCTACTTGGCAGTACATCTACGTATTAGTCATCGCTATTACCATGGTGATGCGGTTTTGGCAGTACATC
AATGGGCGTGGATAGCGGTTTGACTCACGGGGATTTCCAAGTCTCCACCCCATTGACGTCAATGGGAGTT
TGTTTTGGCACCAAAATCAACGGGACTTTCCAAAATGTCGTAACAACTCCGCCCCATTGACGCAAATGGG
CGGTAGGCGTGTACGGTGGGAGGTCTATATAAGCAGAGCTCGTTTAGTGAACCGTCAGATCGCCTGGAGA
CGCCATCCACGCTGTTTTGACCTCCATAGAAGACACCGGGACCGATCCAGCCTCCGCGGCCGGGAACGGT
GCATTGGAACGCGGATTCCCCGTGCCAAGAGTGACGTAAGTACCGCCTATAGAGTCTATAGGCCCACCCC
CTTGGCTTCGTTAGAACGCGGCTACAATTAATACATAACCTTATGTATCATACACATACGATTTAGGTGA
CACTATAGAATAACATCCACTTTGCCTTTCTCTCCACAGGTGTCCACTCCCAGGTCCAACTGCACCTCGG
TTCTATCGAAAACGCGCCTGCTAGCGCCACCATGAAGACCATCATTGCCCTGAGCTACATCTTCTGCCTG
GTGTTCGCTGCGGCCGCCCAAACAAGCAAGCTGCTGACAATGCAGAGCAGCGTGACAGTGCAAGAGGGCC
TGTGTGTGCACGTGCCCTGTAGCTTTAGCTACCCTAGCCACGGCTGGATCTACCCTGGACCAGTGGTGCA
CGGCTACTGGTTTAGAGAGGGCGCCAACACAGATCAGGATGCCCCTGTGGCCACCAACAATCCTGCTAGA
GCCGTGTGGGAAGAGACACGGGACAGATTCCATCTGCTGGGCGACCCTCACACCAAGAACTGTACCCTGA
GCATCCGGGACGCCAGAAGATCTGACGCCGGCAGATACTTCTTCCGGATGGAAAAGGGCAGCATCAAGTG
GAACTACAAGCACCACCGGCTGAGCGTGAACGTGACAGCCCTGACACACAGACCCAACATTCTGATCCCC
GGCACACTGGAAAGCGGCTGCCCTCAGAATCTGACCTGTTCTGTGCCTTGGGCCTGTGAACAGGGCACCC
CTCCTATGATCAGCTGGATCGGCACATCCGTGTCTCCACTGGACCCTAGCACCACCAGATCTAGCGTGCT
GACACTGATCCCTCAGCCTCAGGATCACGGCACCAGCCTGACCTGTCAAGTGACATTTCCTGGCGCCTCC
GTGACCACAAACAAGACCGTGCACCTGAACGTGTCCTATCCTCCACAGAACCTGACCATGACCGTGTTCC
AAGGCGACGGCACAGTGTCTACAGTGCTCGGCAATGGCAGCAGCCTGTCTCTGCCTGAAGGACAGTCTCT
GAGACTCGTGTGTGCCGTGGACGCCGTGGATTCTAATCCTCCTGCCAGACTGAGCCTGAGCTGGCGAGGA
CTGACACTGTGTCCTAGCCAGCCTTCTAACCCTGGCGTTCTGGAACTGCCTTGGGTCCACCTGAGAGATG
CCGCCGAGTTTACCTGCAGAGCCCAGAATCCTCTGGGCAGCCAGCAAGTGTACCTGAATGTGTCTCTGCA
GTCCAAGGCCACCTCTGGCGTTACACAAGGTGGCGCGCCGGAAGATCAAGTTGATCCAAGATTGATTGAT
GGCAAGGGCGGATCTCTGGAGGTGCTGTTCCAGGGACCAGGCGGAAGCGGCAATCCCGGCGGCGATCTGG
CCCCCCAGATGCTGCGCGAGCTGCAGGAGACCAATGCCGCCCTGCAGGACGTGCGCGAGCTGCTGCGCCA
CCGCGTGAAGGAGATCACCTTCCTGAAGAACACCGTGATGGAGTGCGACGCCTGCGGTATGCAGCCCTCT
AGAGGCTCCGGCTCCATCATCCCAGTTGAGGAGGAGAACCCGGACTTCTGGAACCGCGAGGCAGCCGAGG
CCCTGGGTGCCGCCAAGAAGCTGCAGCCTGCACAGACAGCCGCCAAGAACCTCATCATCTTCCTGGGCGA
TGGGATGGGGGTGTCTACGGTGACAGCTGCCAGGATCCTAAAAGGGCAGAAGAAGGACAAACTGGGGCCT
GAGATACCCCTGGCCATGGACCGCTTCCCATATGTGGCTCTGTCCAAGACATACAATGTAGACAAACATG
TGCCAGACAGTGGAGCCACAGCCACGGCCTACCTGTGCGGGGTCAAGGGCAACTTCCAGACCATTGGCTT
GAGTGCAGCCGCCCGCTTTAACCAGTGCAACACGACACGCGGCAACGAGGTCATCTCCGTGATGAATCGG
GCCAAGAAAGCAGGGAAGTCAGTGGGAGTGGTAACCACCACACGAGTGCAGCACGCCTCGCCAGCCGGCA
CCTACGCCCACACGGTGAACCGCAACTGGTACTCGGACGCCGACGTGCCTGCCTCGGCCCGCCAGGAGGG
GTGCCAGGACATCGCTACGCAGCTCATCTCCAACATGGACATTGACGTGATCCTAGGTGGAGGCCGAAAG
TACATGTTTCGCATGGGAACCCCAGACCCTGAGTACCCAGATGACTACAGCCAAGGTGGGACCAGGCTGG
ACGGGAAGAATCTGGTGCAGGAATGGCTGGCGAAGCGCCAGGGTGCCCGGTATGTGTGGAACCGCACTGA
GCTCATGCAGGCTTCCCTGGACCCGTCTGTGACCCATCTCATGGGTCTCTTTGAGCCTGGAGACATGAAA
TACGAGATCCACCGAGACTCCACACTGGACCCCTCCCTGATGGAGATGACAGAGGCTGCCCTGCGCCTGC
TGAGCAGGAACCCCCGCGGCTTCTTCCTCTTCGTGGAGGGTGGTCGCATCGACCATGGTCATCATGAAAG
CAGGGCTTACCGGGCACTGACTGAGACGATCATGTTCGACGACGCCATTGAGAGGGCGGGCCAGCTCACC
AGCGAGGAGGACACGCTGAGCCTCGTCACTGCCGACCACTCCCACGTCTTCTCCTTCGGAGGCTACCCCC
TGCGAGGGAGCTCCATCTTCGGGCTGGCCCCTGGCAAGGCCCGGGACAGGAAGGCCTACACGGTCCTCCT
ATACGGAAACGGTCCAGGCTATGTGCTCAAGGACGGCGCCCGGCCGGATGTTACCGAGAGCGAGAGCGGG
AGCCCCGAGTATCGGCAGCAGTCAGCAGTGCCCCTGGACGAAGAGACCCACGCAGGCGAGGACGTGGCGG
TGTTCGCGCGCGGCCCGCAGGCGCACCTGGTTCACGGCGTGCAGGAGCAGACCTTCATAGCGCACGTCAT
GGCCTTCGCCGCCTGCCTGGAGCCCTACACCGCCTGCGACCTGGCGCCCCCCGCCGGCACCACCGACGCC
GCGCACCCGGGTGGCGGAGGACTGAACGACATCTTCGAGGCTCAGAAAATCGAATGGCACGAACATCACC
ATCACCATCACCATCACCATTAAGGCCGGCCTGTAGTCACTGGCACAACGCGTTACCCGGTAAGCCAATC
GGGTATACACGGTCGTCATACTGCAGACAGGGTTCTTCTACTTTGCAAGATAGTCTTGAGTAGTAAAATA
AATAGATAGAGAAAATCAGCCTCGACTGTGCCTTCTAGTTGCCAGCCATCTGTTGTTTGCCCCTCCCCCG
TGCCTTCCTTGACCCTGGAAGGTGCCACTCCCACTGTCCTTTCCTAATAAAATGAGGAAATTGCATCACA
ACACTCAACCCTATCTCGGTCTATTCTTTTGATTTATAAGGGATTTTGCCGATTTCGGCCTATTGGTTAA
AAAATGAGCTGATTTAACAAAAATTTAACGCGAATTAATTCTGTGGAATGTGTGTCAGTTAGGGTGTGGA
AAGTCCCCAGGCTCCCCAGCAGGCAGAAGTATGCAAAGCATGCATCTCAATTAGTCAGCAACCAGGTGTG
GAAAGTCCCCAGGCTCCCCAGCAGGCAGAAGTATGCAAAGCATGCATCTCAATTAGTCAGCAACCATAGT
CCCGCCCCTAACTCCGCCCATCCCGCCCCTAACTCCGCCCAGTTCCGCCCATTCTCCGCCCCATGGCTGA
CTAATTTTTTTTATTTATGCAGAGGCCGAGGCCGCCTCTGCCTCTGAGCTATTCCAGAAGTAGTGAGGAG
GCTTTTTTGGAGGCCTAGGCTTTTGCAAAAAGCTCCCGGGAGCTTGTATATCCATTTTCGGATCTGATCA
GCACGTGTTGACAATTAATCATCGGCATAGTATATCGGCATAGTATAATACGACAAGGTGAGGAACTAAA
CCATGACCGAGTACAAGCCCACGGTGCGCCTCGCCACCCGCGACGACGTCCCCAGGGCCGTACGCACCCT
CGCCGCCGCGTTCGCCGACTACCCCGCCACGCGCCACACCGTCGATCCGGACCGCCACATCGAGCGGGTC
ACCGAGCTGCAAGAACTCTTCCTCACGCGCGTCGGGCTCGACATCGGCAAGGTGTGGGTCGCGGACGACG
GCGCCGCGGTGGCGGTCTGGACCACGCCGGAGAGCGTCGAAGCGGGGGCGGTGTTCGCCGAGATCGGCCC
GCGCATGGCCGAGTTGAGCGGTTCCCGGCTGGCCGCGCAGCAACAGATGGAAGGCCTCCTGGCGCCGCAC
CGGCCCAAGGAGCCCGCGTGGTTCCTGGCCACCGTCGGCGTCTCGCCCGACCACCAGGGCAAGGGTCTGG
GCAGCGCCGTCGTGCTCCCCGGAGTGGAGGCGGCCGAGCGCGCCGGGGTGCCCGCCTTCCTGGAGACATC
CGCGCCCCGCAACCTCCCCTTCTACGAGCGGCTCGGCTTCACCGTCACCGCCGACGTCGAGGTGCCCGAA
GGACCGCGCACCTGGTGCATGACCCGCAAGCCCGGTGCCTGACACGTGCTACGAGATTTCGATTCCACCG
CCGCCTTCTATGAAAGGTTGGGCTTCGGAATCGTTTTCCGGGACGCCGGCTGGATGATCCTCCAGCGCGG
GGATCTCATGCTGGAGTTCTTCGCCCACCCCAACTTGTTTATTGCAGCTTATAATGGTTACAAATAAAGC
AATAGCATCACAAATTTCACAAATAAAGCATTTTTTTCACTGCATTCTAGTTGTGGTTTGTCCAAACTCA
TCAATGTATCTTATCATGTCTGTATACCGTCGACCTCTAGCTAGAGCTTGGCGTAATCATGGTCATTACC
AATGCTTAATCAGTGAGGCACCTATCTCAGCGATCTGTCTATTTCGTTCATCCATAGTTGCCTGACTCCC
CGTCGTGTAGATAACTACGATACGGGAGGGCTTACCATCTGGCCCCAGCGCTGCGATGATACCGCGAGAA
CCACGCTCACCGGCTCCGGATTTATCAGCAATAAACCAGCCAGCCGGAAGGGCCGAGCGCAGAAGTGGTC
CTGCAACTTTATCCGCCTCCATCCAGTCTATTAATTGTTGCCGGGAAGCTAGAGTAAGTAGTTCGCCAGT
TAATAGTTTGCGCAACGTTGTTGCCATCGCTACAGGCATCGTGGTGTCACGCTCGTCGTTTGGTATGGCT
TCATTCAGCTCCGGTTCCCAACGATCAAGGCGAGTTACATGATCCCCCATGTTGTGCAAAAAAGCGGTTA
GCTCCTTCGGTCCTCCGATCGTTGTCAGAAGTAAGTTGGCCGCAGTGTTATCACTCATGGTTATGGCAGC
ACTGCATAATTCTCTTACTGTCATGCCATCCGTAAGATGCTTTTCTGTGACTGGTGAGTACTCAACCAAG
TCATTCTGAGAATAGTGTATGCGGCGACCGAGTTGCTCTTGCCCGGCGTCAATACGGGATAATACCGCGC
CACATAGCAGAACTTTAAAAGTGCTCATCATTGGAAAACGTTCTTCGGGGCGAAAACTCTCAAGGATCTT
ACCGCTGTTGAGATCCAGTTCGATGTAACCCACTCGTGCACCCAACTGATCTTCAGCATCTTTTACTTTC
ACCAGCGTTTCTGGGTGAGCAAAAACAGGAAGGCAAAATGCCGCAAAAAAGGGAATAAGGGCGACACGGA
AATGTTGAATACTCATATTCTTCCTT
