>Addgene plasmid #157335 | pD649-HAsp-SIGLEC9-COMP5AP-AviTag-9xHis | depositor partial sequence | sequence record 303780 | insert (extracellular domain)
CAAACAAGCAAGCTGCTGACAATGCAGAGCAGCGTGACAGTGCAAGAGGGCCTGTGTGTGCACGTGCCCT
GTAGCTTTAGCTACCCTAGCCACGGCTGGATCTACCCTGGACCAGTGGTGCACGGCTACTGGTTTAGAGA
GGGCGCCAACACAGATCAGGATGCCCCTGTGGCCACCAACAATCCTGCTAGAGCCGTGTGGGAAGAGACA
CGGGACAGATTCCATCTGCTGGGCGACCCTCACACCAAGAACTGTACCCTGAGCATCCGGGACGCCAGAA
GATCTGACGCCGGCAGATACTTCTTCCGGATGGAAAAGGGCAGCATCAAGTGGAACTACAAGCACCACCG
GCTGAGCGTGAACGTGACAGCCCTGACACACAGACCCAACATTCTGATCCCCGGCACACTGGAAAGCGGC
TGCCCTCAGAATCTGACCTGTTCTGTGCCTTGGGCCTGTGAACAGGGCACCCCTCCTATGATCAGCTGGA
TCGGCACATCCGTGTCTCCACTGGACCCTAGCACCACCAGATCTAGCGTGCTGACACTGATCCCTCAGCC
TCAGGATCACGGCACCAGCCTGACCTGTCAAGTGACATTTCCTGGCGCCTCCGTGACCACAAACAAGACC
GTGCACCTGAACGTGTCCTATCCTCCACAGAACCTGACCATGACCGTGTTCCAAGGCGACGGCACAGTGT
CTACAGTGCTCGGCAATGGCAGCAGCCTGTCTCTGCCTGAAGGACAGTCTCTGAGACTCGTGTGTGCCGT
GGACGCCGTGGATTCTAATCCTCCTGCCAGACTGAGCCTGAGCTGGCGAGGACTGACACTGTGTCCTAGC
CAGCCTTCTAACCCTGGCGTTCTGGAACTGCCTTGGGTCCACCTGAGAGATGCCGCCGAGTTTACCTGCA
GAGCCCAGAATCCTCTGGGCAGCCAGCAAGTGTACCTGAATGTGTCTCTGCAGTCCAAGGCCACCTCTGG
CGTTACACAAGGT
